Addgene plasmid #168523: pDONR223 SARS-CoV-1 NSP7_nostop
Purpose: Gateway-compatible Entry vector
Depositing lab: Fritz Roth. Depositing organization: Sinai Health System. Publication: A resource of human coronavirus protein-coding sequences in a flexible, multipurpose Gateway Entry clone collection. Weller B, Lin CW, Pogoutse O, Sauer M, Marin-de la Rosa N, Strobel A, Young V, Knapp JJ, Rayhan A, Falter C, Kim DK, Roth FP, Falter-Braun P. G3 (Bethesda). 2023 Jul 5;13(7):jkad105. doi: 10.1093/g3journal/jkad105. PubMed 37267226.
Backbone
  Vector backbone: pDONR223
  Backbone manufacturer: Rual et al, Genome Res. 14:2128-2135, 2004.
  Backbone size w/o insert (bp): 5005
  Vector type: Other
Growth in bacteria
  Bacterial resistance: Spectinomycin, 50 μg/mL
  Growth temperature: 37°C
  Growth strain: DH5alpha
  Copy number: Unknown
Gene/Insert
  Gene/Insert name: NSP7
  Species: Other
  Insert size (bp): 252
  Entrez Gene: ORF1ab (a.k.a. sarsp1)
  Cloning method: Gateway Cloning
  Sequencing primers: 5′ m13-For; 3′ m13-Rev
Resource information
  A portion of this plasmid was derived from a plasmid made by: Falter-Braun Lab
Terms and licenses: Academic/Nonprofit Terms; Industry Terms
How to cite: pDONR223 SARS-CoV-1 NSP7_nostop was a gift from Fritz Roth (Addgene plasmid # 168523 ; http://n2t.net/addgene:168523 ; RRID:Addgene_168523)
