[The description below was written by a language model from this plasmid's Addgene catalogue record.]
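Description:
pDONR223 SARS-CoV-1 NSP7_nostop is a Gateway-compatible Entry clone built on the pDONR223 donor backbone, a bacterial cloning vector rather than an expression plasmid. It is propagated in standard E. coli cloning strains under spectinomycin selection; the record lists the copy number as unknown and does not describe the origin of replication. No feature table accompanies the entry, so the exact arrangement of elements cannot be confirmed from the record. As an Entry clone generated by Gateway cloning, the insert would be expected to sit between attL recombination sites, with flanking M13 forward and reverse primer sites used for sequence verification.

The insert is a 252 bp open reading frame encoding NSP7, a non-structural protein of SARS-CoV-1 that is released from the ORF1ab replicase polyprotein. The "nostop" designation indicates that the coding sequence lacks a terminal stop codon, so that after LR recombination into a Destination vector the ORF can be read through into a C-terminal tag or fusion partner supplied by that vector. No promoter, tag or reporter is listed for the Entry clone itself, as expression elements are normally supplied by whichever Destination vector is chosen.

The plasmid belongs to a collection of human coronavirus protein-coding sequences assembled as a flexible, multipurpose Gateway resource. Its typical use is as a shuttle source for transferring the NSP7 ORF into expression vectors for different hosts or assay formats. The record does not name particular downstream applications.
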