>Addgene plasmid #168523 | pDONR223 SARS-CoV-1 NSP7_nostop | depositor partial sequence | sequence record 326732 | Inserted CDS without stop codon
ATGTCTAAAATGTCTGACGTAAAGTGCACATCTGTGGTACTGCTCTCGGTTCTTCAACAACTTAGAGTAG
AGTCATCTTCTAAATTGTGGGCACAATGTGTACAACTCCACAATGATATTCTTCTTGCAAAAGACACAAC
TGAAGCTTTCGAGAAGATGGTTTCTCTTTTGTCTGTTTTGCTATCCATGCAGGGTGCTGTAGACATTAAT
AGGTTGTGCGAGGAAATGCTCGATAACCGTGCTACTCTTCAG
